>Addgene plasmid #177970 | CoV2-Spike-D614G-N439K | addgene full sequence | sequence record 348238 | Addgene NGS Result
CCGCCCAGTTCCGCCCATTCTCCGCCCCATGGCTGACTAATTTTTTTTATTTATGCAGAGGCCGAGGCCG
CCTCTGCCTCTGAGCTATTCCAGAAGTAGTGAGGAGGCTTTTTTGGAGGCCTAGGCTTTTGCAAAAAGCT
CCCGGGAGCTTGTATATCCATTTTCGGATCTGATCAAGAGACAGGATGAGGATCGTTTCGCATGATTGAA
CAAGATGGATTGCACGCAGGTTCTCCGGCCGCTTGGGTGGAGAGGCTATTCGGCTATGACTGGGCACAAC
AGACAATCGGCTGCTCTGATGCCGCCGTGTTCCGGCTGTCAGCGCAGGGGCGCCCGGTTCTTTTTGTCAA
GACCGACCTGTCCGGTGCCCTGAATGAACTGCAGGACGAGGCAGCGCGGCTATCGTGGCTGGCCACGACG
GGCGTTCCTTGCGCAGCTGTGCTCGACGTTGTCACTGAAGCGGGAAGGGACTGGCTGCTATTGGGCGAAG
TGCCGGGGCAGGATCTCCTGTCATCTCACCTTGCTCCTGCCGAGAAAGTATCCATCATGGCTGATGCAAT
GCGGCGGCTGCATACGCTTGATCCGGCTACCTGCCCATTCGACCACCAAGCGAAACATCGCATCGAGCGA
GCACGTACTCGGATGGAAGCCGGTCTTGTCGATCAGGATGATCTGGACGAAGAGCATCAGGGGCTCGCGC
CAGCCGAACTGTTCGCCAGGCTCAAGGCGCGCATGCCCGACGGCGAGGATCTCGTCGTGACCCATGGCGA
TGCCTGCTTGCCGAATATCATGGTGGAAAATGGCCGCTTTTCTGGATTCATCGACTGTGGCCGGCTGGGT
GTGGCGGACCGCTATCAGGACATAGCGTTGGCTACCCGTGATATTGCTGAAGAGCTTGGCGGCGAATGGG
CTGACCGCTTCCTCGTGCTTTACGGTATCGCCGCTCCCGATTCGCAGCGCATCGCCTTCTATCGCCTTCT
TGACGAGTTCTTCTGAGCGGGACTCTGGGGTTCGAAATGACCGACCAAGCGACGCCCAACCTGCCATCAC
GAGATTTCGATTCCACCGCCGCCTTCTATGAAAGGTTGGGCTTCGGAATCGTTTTCCGGGACGCCGGCTG
GATGATCCTCCAGCGCGGGGATCTCATGCTGGAGTTCTTCGCCCACCCCAACTTGTTTATTGCAGCTTAT
AATGGTTACAAATAAAGCAATAGCATCACAAATTTCACAAATAAAGCATTTTTTTCACTGCATTCTAGTT
GTGGTTTGTCCAAACTCATCAATGTATCTTATCATGTCTGTATACCGTCGACCTCTAGCTAGAGCTTGGC
GTAATCATGGTCATAGCTGTTTCCTGTGTGAAATTGTTATCCGCTCACAATTCCACACAACATACGAGCC
GGAAGCATAAAGTGTAAAGCCTGGGGTGCCTAATGAGTGAGCTAACTCACATTAATTGCGTTGCGCTCAC
TGCCCGCTTTCCAGTCGGGAAACCTGTCGTGCCAGCTGCATTAATGAATCGGCCAACGCGCGGGGAGAGG
CGGTTTGCGTATTGGGCGCTCTTCCGCTTCCTCGCTCACTGACTCGCTGCGCTCGGTCGTTCGGCTGCGG
CGAGCGGTATCAGCTCACTCAAAGGCGGTAATACGGTTATCCACAGAATCAGGGGATAACGCAGGAAAGA
ACATGTGAGCAAAAGGCCAGCAAAAGGCCAGGAACCGTAAAAAGGCCGCGTTGCTGGCGTTTTTCCATAG
GCTCCGCCCCCCTGACGAGCATCACAAAAATCGACGCTCAAGTCAGAGGTGGCGAAACCCGACAGGACTA
TAAAGATACCAGGCGTTTCCCCCTGGAAGCTCCCTCGTGCGCTCTCCTGTTCCGACCCTGCCGCTTACCG
GATACCTGTCCGCCTTTCTCCCTTCGGGAAGCGTGGCGCTTTCTCATAGCTCACGCTGTAGGTATCTCAG
TTCGGTGTAGGTCGTTCGCTCCAAGCTGGGCTGTGTGCACGAACCCCCCGTTCAGCCCGACCGCTGCGCC
TTATCCGGTAACTATCGTCTTGAGTCCAACCCGGTAAGACACGACTTATCGCCACTGGCAGCAGCCACTG
GTAACAGGATTAGCAGAGCGAGGTATGTAGGCGGTGCTACAGAGTTCTTGAAGTGGTGGCCTAACTACGG
CTACACTAGAAGAACAGTATTTGGTATCTGCGCTCTGCTGAAGCCAGTTACCTTCGGAAAAAGAGTTGGT
AGCTCTTGATCCGGCAAACAAACCACCGCTGGTAGCGGTGGTTTTTTTGTTTGCAAGCAGCAGATTACGC
GCAGAAAAAAAGGATCTCAAGAAGATCCTTTGATCTTTTCTACGGGGTCTGACGCTCAGTGGAACGAAAA
CTCACGTTAAGGGATTTTGGTCATGAGATTATCAAAAAGGATCTTCACCTAGATCCTTTTAAATTAAAAA
TGAAGTTTTAAATCAATCTAAAGTATATATGAGTAAACTTGGTCTGACAGTTACCAATGCTTAATCAGTG
AGGCACCTATCTCAGCGATCTGTCTATTTCGTTCATCCATAGTTGCCTGACTCCCCGTCGTGTAGATAAC
TACGATACGGGAGGGCTTACCATCTGGCCCCAGTGCTGCAATGATACCGCGAGACCCACGCTCACCGGCT
CCAGATTTATCAGCAATAAACCAGCCAGCCGGAAGGGCCGAGCGCAGAAGTGGTCCTGCAACTTTATCCG
CCTCCATCCAGTCTATTAATTGTTGCCGGGAAGCTAGAGTAAGTAGTTCGCCAGTTAATAGTTTGCGCAA
CGTTGTTGCCATTGCTACAGGCATCGTGGTGTCACGCTCGTCGTTTGGTATGGCTTCATTCAGCTCCGGT
TCCCAACGATCAAGGCGAGTTACATGATCCCCCATGTTGTGCAAAAAAGCGGTTAGCTCCTTCGGTCCTC
CGATCGTTGTCAGAAGTAAGTTGGCCGCAGTGTTATCACTCATGGTTATGGCAGCACTGCATAATTCTCT
TACTGTCATGCCATCCGTAAGATGCTTTTCTGTGACTGGTGAGTACTCAACCAAGTCATTCTGAGAATAG
TGTATGCGGCGACCGAGTTGCTCTTGCCCGGCGTCAATACGGGATAATACCGCGCCACATAGCAGAACTT
TAAAAGTGCTCATCATTGGAAAACGTTCTTCGGGGCGAAAACTCTCAAGGATCTTACCGCTGTTGAGATC
CAGTTCGATGTAACCCACTCGTGCACCCAACTGATCTTCAGCATCTTTTACTTTCACCAGCGTTTCTGGG
TGAGCAAAAACAGGAAGGCAAAATGCCGCAAAAAAGGGAATAAGGGCGACACGGAAATGTTGAATACTCA
TACTCTTCCTTTTTCAATATTATTGAAGCATTTATCAGGGTTATTGTCTCATGAGCGGATACATATTTGA
ATGTATTTAGAAAAATAAACAAATAGGGGTTCCGCGCACATTTCCCCGAAAAGTGCCACCTGACGTCGAC
GGATCGGGAGATCTCCCGATCCCCTATGGTGCACTCTCAGTACAATCTGCTCTGATGCCGCATAGTTAAG
CCAGTATCTGCTCCCTGCTTGTGTGTTGGAGGTCGCTGAGTAGTGCGCGAGCAAAATTTAAGCTACAACA
AGGCAAGGCTTGACCGACAATTGCATGAAGAATCTGCTTAGGGTTAGGCGTTTTGCGCTGCTTCGCGATG
TACGGGCCAGATATACGCGTTGACATTGATTATTGACTAGTTATTAATAGTAATCAATTACGGGGTCATT
AGTTCATAGCCCATATATGGAGTTCCGCGTTACATAACTTACGGTAAATGGCCCGCCTGGCTGACCGCCC
AACGACCCCCGCCCATTGACGTCAATAATGACGTATGTTCCCATAGTAACGCCAATAGGGACTTTCCATT
GACGTCAATGGGTGGAGTATTTACGGTAAACTGCCCACTTGGCAGTACATCAAGTGTATCATATGCCAAG
TACGCCCCCTATTGACGTCAATGACGGTAAATGGCCCGCCTGGCATTATGCCCAGTACATGACCTTATGG
GACTTTCCTACTTGGCAGTACATCTACGTATTAGTCATCGCTATTACCATGGTGATGCGGTTTTGGCAGT
ACATCAATGGGCGTGGATAGCGGTTTGACTCACGGGGATTTCCAAGTCTCCACCCCATTGACGTCAATGG
GAGTTTGTTTTGGCACCAAAATCAACGGGACTTTCCAAAATGTCGTAACAACTCCGCCCCATTGACGCAA
ATGGGCGGTAGGCGTGTACGGTGGGAGGTCTATATAAGCAGAGCTCTCTGGCTAACTAGAGAACCCACTG
CTTACTGGCTTATCGAAATTAATACGACTCACTATAGGGAGACCCAAGCTGGCTAGCATGTTTGTCTTCC
TGGTCCTGCTGCCTCTGGTCTCGTCTCAGTGCGTGAACCTGACTACTAGAACCCAGCTGCCTCCTGCCTA
TACTAACTCCTTCACCCGCGGCGTGTACTACCCAGACAAGGTGTTCCGCAGCTCCGTGCTGCACTCCACC
CAGGATCTGTTCCTGCCCTTCTTCAGCAACGTGACCTGGTTCCACGCCATCCACGTGAGCGGCACCAATG
GCACCAAGCGGTTCGACAATCCCGTGCTGCCATTCAACGATGGCGTGTACTTCGCCTCCACCGAGAAGAG
CAACATCATCCGCGGCTGGATCTTCGGCACCACCCTGGACTCCAAGACCCAGAGCCTGCTGATCGTGAAC
AATGCCACCAACGTGGTCATCAAGGTGTGCGAGTTCCAGTTCTGCAATGATCCATTCCTGGGCGTGTACT
ACCACAAGAACAATAAGTCCTGGATGGAGAGCGAGTTCCGCGTGTACAGCTCCGCCAACAATTGCACCTT
CGAGTACGTGTCCCAGCCCTTCCTGATGGACCTGGAGGGCAAGCAGGGCAATTTCAAGAACCTGCGCGAG
TTCGTGTTCAAGAATATCGATGGCTACTTCAAGATCTACTCCAAGCACACCCCCATCAACCTGGTGCGCG
ACCTGCCACAGGGCTTCAGCGCCCTGGAGCCACTGGTGGATCTGCCAATCGGCATCAACATCACCAGGTT
CCAGACCCTGCTGGCCCTGCACCGCAGCTACCTGACCCCAGGCGACAGCTCCAGCGGATGGACCGCTGGA
GCTGCTGCCTACTACGTGGGCTACCTGCAGCCCCGCACCTTCCTGCTGAAGTACAACGAGAATGGCACCA
TCACCGACGCCGTGGATTGCGCCCTGGATCCACTGTCCGAGACAAAGTGCACCCTGAAGAGCTTCACCGT
GGAGAAGGGCATCTACCAGACCTCCAATTTCCGCGTGCAGCCAACCGAGAGCATCGTGCGCTTCCCCAAT
ATCACCAACCTGTGCCCATTCGGCGAGGTGTTCAACGCTACCAGGTTCGCCAGCGTGTACGCTTGGAATC
GCAAGCGCATCTCCAACTGCGTGGCCGACTACAGCGTGCTGTACAACTCCGCCAGCTTCTCCACCTTCAA
GTGCTACGGCGTGTCCCCCACCAAGCTGAATGATCTGTGCTTCACCAACGTGTACGCCGATAGCTTCGTG
ATCAGGGGCGACGAGGTGCGCCAGATCGCTCCAGGACAGACCGGCAAGATCGCTGACTACAATTACAAGC
TGCCCGACGATTTCACCGGCTGCGTGATCGCCTGGAACTCCAAGAATCTGGATAGCAAAGTGGGCGGCAA
CTACAATTACCTGTACCGCCTGTTCCGCAAGTCCAATCTGAAGCCATTCGAGCGCGACATCTCCACCGAG
ATCTACCAGGCTGGAAGCACCCCATGCAATGGAGTGGAGGGCTTCAACTGCTACTTCCCCCTGCAGAGCT
ACGGCTTCCAGCCAACCAACGGAGTGGGATACCAGCCATACAGGGTGGTGGTGCTGTCCTTCGAGCTGCT
GCACGCTCCAGCTACCGTGTGCGGACCAAAGAAGAGCACCAATCTGGTGAAGAACAAGTGCGTGAACTTC
AATTTCAACGGCCTGACCGGAACCGGCGTGCTGACCGAGTCCAACAAGAAGTTCCTGCCATTCCAGCAGT
TCGGAAGGGACATCGCTGATACCACCGACGCCGTGCGCGACCCACAGACCCTGGAGATCCTGGATATCAC
CCCATGCTCCTTCGGCGGCGTGAGCGTGATCACCCCAGGAACCAATACCAGCAACCAGGTGGCCGTGCTG
TACCAGGGCGTGAATTGCACCGAGGTGCCAGTGGCTATCCACGCTGATCAGCTGACCCCAACCTGGCGCG
TGTACAGCACCGGATCCAACGTGTTCCAGACCCGCGCCGGATGCCTGATCGGAGCTGAGCACGTGAACAA
TTCCTACGAGTGCGACATCCCAATCGGAGCTGGAATCTGCGCCAGCTACCAGACCCAGACCAACTCCCCA
AGGAGGGCTCGCAGCGTGGCCAGCCAGTCCATCATCGCCTACACCATGTCCCTGGGCGCCGAGAATAGCG
TGGCCTACAGCAACAATTCCATCGCCATCCCAACCAACTTCACCATCTCCGTGACCACCGAGATCCTGCC
CGTGTCCATGACCAAGACCAGCGTGGACTGCACCATGTACATCTGCGGCGATTCCACCGAGTGCAGCAAC
CTGCTGCTGCAGTACGGCAGCTTCTGCACCCAGCTGAATCGCGCCCTGACCGGAATCGCTGTGGAGCAGG
ATAAGAACACCCAGGAGGTGTTCGCCCAGGTGAAGCAGATCTACAAGACCCCCCCAATCAAGGACTTCGG
CGGCTTCAATTTCAGCCAGATCCTGCCCGATCCAAGCAAGCCCTCCAAGCGCAGCTTCATCGAGGACCTG
CTGTTCAACAAGGTGACCCTGGCCGATGCCGGCTTCATCAAGCAGTACGGCGATTGCCTGGGCGACATCG
CTGCCCGCGACCTGATCTGCGCCCAGAAGTTCAATGGCCTGACCGTGCTGCCACCACTGCTGACCGATGA
GATGATCGCTCAGTACACCTCCGCCCTGCTGGCCGGAACCATCACCAGCGGATGGACCTTCGGCGCTGGA
GCCGCCCTGCAGATCCCCTTCGCCATGCAGATGGCCTACCGCTTCAACGGCATCGGCGTGACCCAGAATG
TGCTGTACGAGAACCAGAAGCTGATCGCCAATCAGTTCAACTCCGCCATCGGCAAGATCCAGGACTCCCT
GTCCAGCACCGCCAGCGCCCTGGGCAAGCTGCAGGATGTGGTGAATCAGAACGCCCAGGCCCTGAATACC
CTGGTGAAGCAGCTGTCCAGCAACTTCGGCGCCATCTCCAGCGTGCTGAATGATATCCTGAGCCGCCTGG
ACAAGGTGGAGGCTGAGGTGCAGATCGATAGGCTGATCACCGGCCGCCTGCAGTCCCTGCAGACCTACGT
GACCCAGCAGCTGATCAGGGCTGCTGAGATCAGGGCCAGCGCCAATCTGGCTGCTACCAAGATGTCCGAG
TGCGTGCTGGGACAGAGCAAGAGGGTGGACTTCTGCGGCAAGGGCTACCACCTGATGTCCTTCCCACAGA
GCGCCCCACACGGAGTGGTGTTCCTGCACGTGACCTACGTGCCAGCCCAGGAGAAGAACTTCACCACCGC
TCCAGCTATCTGCCACGATGGCAAGGCTCACTTCCCACGCGAGGGCGTGTTCGTGTCCAACGGCACCCAC
TGGTTCGTGACCCAGCGCAATTTCTACGAGCCCCAGATCATCACCACCGACAATACCTTCGTGAGCGGCA
ACTGCGACGTGGTCATCGGAATCGTGAACAATACCGTGTACGATCCCCTGCAGCCAGAGCTGGACTCCTT
CAAGGAGGAGCTGGATAAGTACTTCAAGAATCACACCAGCCCCGACGTGGATCTGGGCGACATCTCCGGC
ATCAATGCCAGCGTGGTGAACATCCAGAAGGAGATCGACCGCCTGAACGAGGTGGCCAAGAATCTGAACG
AGTCCCTGATCGATCTGCAGGAGCTGGGCAAGTACGAGCAGTACATCAAGTGGCCATGGTACATCTGGCT
GGGCTTCATCGCCGGCCTGATCGCCATCGTGATGGTGACCATCATGCTGTGCTGCATGACCTCCTGCTGC
AGCTGCCTGAAGGGCTGCTGCTCCTGCGGCAGCTGCTGCAAGTTCGATGAGGACGATAGCGAGCCCGTGC
TGAAGGGCGTCAAACTGCACTATACATAGCTCGAGTCTAGAGGGCCCGTTTAAACCCGCTGATCAGCCTC
GACTGTGCCTTCTAGTTGCCAGCCATCTGTTGTTTGCCCCTCCCCCGTGCCTTCCTTGACCCTGGAAGGT
GCCACTCCCACTGTCCTTTCCTAATAAAATGAGGAAATTGCATCGCATTGTCTGAGTAGGTGTCATTCTA
TTCTGGGGGGTGGGGTGGGGCAGGACAGCAAGGGGGAGGATTGGGAAGACAATAGCAGGCATGCTGGGGA
TGCGGTGGGCTCTATGGCTTCTGAGGCGGAAAGAACCAGCTGGGGCTCTAGGGGGTATCCCC
[124 nt withheld, positions 8533-8656]
C
[91 nt withheld, positions 8658-8748]
A
[49 nt withheld, positions 8750-8798]
CCTTTGACGTTGGAGTCCACGTTCTTT
[37 nt withheld, positions 8826-8862]
ACCCTATCTCGGTCTATTCTTTTGATTTATAAGGGATTTTGCCGATTTCGGCCTATTGGTTAAAAAATGA
GCTGATTTAACAAAAATTTAACGCGAATTAATTCTGTGGAATGTGTGTCAGTTAGGGTGTGGAAAGTCCC
CAGGCTCCCCAGCAGGCAGAAGTATGCAAAGCATGCATCTCAATTAGTCAGCAACCAGGTGTGGAAAGTC
CCCAGGCTCCCCAGCAGGCAGAAGTATGCAAAGCATGCATCTCAATTAGTCAGCAACCATAGTCCCGCCC
CTAACTCCGCCCATCCCGCCCCTAACT
Features (pLannotate 1.2.2; 20 found; start..end, strand, type, name):
    202..993     +  CDS            neo: KKA2_KLEPN - Also known as kan, nptII. Experimental evidence at protein level: Swiss-Prot protein existence level 1. Resistance to kanamycin, neomycin, paromomycin, ribostamycin, butirosin and gentamicin B. From Klebsiella pneumoniae.
   1017..1175    +  CDS            ble (fragment): BLE_KLEPN - Experimental evidence at protein level: Swiss-Prot protein existence level 1. Binding protein with a strong affinity to the bleomycin family of antibiotics. Binds to CL990; an antimitotic-antibiotic compound. From Klebsiella pneumoniae.
   1170..1291    +  polyA_signal   SV40 poly(A) signal: SV40 polyadenylation signal
   1364..1380    -  protein_bind   lac operator: The lac repressor binds to the lac operator to inhibit transcription in E. coli. This inhibition can be relieved by adding lactose or isopropyl-β-D-thiogalactopyranoside (IPTG). lac repressor encoded by lacI
   1388..1418    -  promoter       lac promoter: promoter for the E. coli lac operon
   1433..1454    -  protein_bind   CAP binding site: CAP binding activates transcription in the presence of cAMP. E. coli catabolite activator protein
   1467..1559    -  CDS            lacI (fragment): lac repressor; lacI; The lac repressor binds to the lac operator to inhibit transcription in E. coli. This inhibition can be relieved by adding lactose or isopropyl-β-D-thiogalactopyranoside (IPTG).
   1742..2330    -  rep_origin     ori: high-copy-number ColE1/pMB1/pBR322/pUC origin of replication
   2501..3361    -  CDS            AmpR: β-lactamase; bla; confers resistance to ampicillin, carbenicillin, and related antibiotics
   3362..3466    -  promoter       AmpR promoter: bla
   3525..3577    -  misc_feature   bom (fragment): basis of mobility region from pBR322
   3732..4111    +  enhancer       CMV enhancer: human cytomegalovirus immediate early enhancer
   4112..4315    +  promoter       CMV promoter: human cytomegalovirus (CMV) immediate early promoter
   4311..4344    +  LTR            5' LTR (truncated) (fragment): truncated 5' long terminal repeat (LTR) from HIV-1
   4360..4378    +  promoter       T7 promoter: promoter for bacteriophage T7 RNA polymerase
   4398..8216    +  CDS            S: SPIKE_SARS2 - Experimental evidence at protein level: Swiss-Prot protein existence level 1. [Spike glycoprotein]: May down-regulate host tetherin (BST2) by lysosomal degradation, thereby counteracting its antiviral activity. From Severe acute respiratory syndrome coronavirus 2 (2019-nCoV) (SARS-CoV-2).
   8263..8487    +  polyA_signal   bGH poly(A) signal: bovine growth hormone polyadenylation signal
   8491..8512    +  promoter       SV40 promoter (fragment): SV40 enhancer and early promoter
   8533..8961    +  rep_origin     f1 ori (sequence partly withheld): f1 bacteriophage origin of replication; arrow indicates direction of (+) strand synthesis
   8975..135     +  promoter       SV40 promoter (across the origin): SV40 enhancer and early promoter
