[The description below was written by a language model from this plasmid's Addgene catalogue record and pLannotate feature annotations shown in this document.]
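Description:
CoV2-Spike-D614G-N439K is a pcDNA3.1-based mammalian expression plasmid of about 9.2 kb for transient production of a codon-optimized SARS-CoV-2 spike glycoprotein carrying the D614G and N439K substitutions. It was built by Gibson cloning as a derivative of a parental D614G spike plasmid. In E. coli it is maintained at high copy from a ColE1/pUC-type origin and selected with ampicillin through the β-lactamase gene and its native promoter. An f1 origin is also present, which would permit single-stranded DNA production.

The spike open reading frame (roughly 3.8 kb, consistent with full-length protein) sits downstream of the human cytomegalovirus immediate-early enhancer and promoter and is terminated by the bovine growth hormone polyadenylation signal, giving strong constitutive expression in transfected mammalian cells. A T7 promoter lies between the CMV promoter and the coding sequence, a standard pcDNA3.1 feature that allows in vitro transcription or serves as a sequencing primer site. No epitope tags or reporters are annotated. A second cassette, in which the SV40 early promoter drives the neomycin/kanamycin phosphotransferase gene followed by an SV40 poly(A) signal, could in principle support G418 selection of stable cells, although the stated purpose is transient expression. The short annotated fragments (ble, lacI, bom, a truncated HIV-1 LTR match, and the lac promoter/operator region) appear to be backbone remnants or partial similarity hits rather than functional elements.

The associated publication concerns transmission, infectivity and neutralization of spike variants, so the plasmid is suited to supplying a defined variant spike in such studies. The record does not specify the assays in which it was used.
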