Addgene plasmid #177970: CoV2-Spike-D614G-N439K
Purpose: Transient mammalian expression of codon optimized SARS-CoV-2 Spike protein (D614G, N439K)
Depositing lab: Melanie Ott. Publication: Transmission, infectivity, and neutralization of a spike L452R SARS-CoV-2 variant. Deng X, Garcia-Knight MA, Khalid MM, Servellita V, Wang C, Morris MK, Sotomayor-Gonzalez A, Glasner DR, Reyes KR, Gliwa AS, Reddy NP, Sanchez San Martin C, Federman S, Cheng J, Balcerek J, Taylor J, Streithorst JA, Miller S, Sreekumar B, Chen PY, Schulze-Gahmen U, Taha TY, Hayashi JM, Simoneau CR, Kumar GR, McMahon S, Lidsky PV, Xiao Y, Hemarajata P, Green NM, Espinosa A, Kath C, Haw M, Bell J, Hacker JK, Hanson C, Wadford DA, Anaya C, Ferguson D, Frankino PA, Shivram H, Lareau LF, Wyman SK, Ott M, Andino R, Chiu CY. Cell. 2021 Jun 24;184(13):3426-3437.e8. doi: 10.1016/j.cell.2021.04.025. Epub 2021 Apr 20. PubMed 33991487.
Backbone
  Vector backbone: pcDNA3.1
  Vector type: Mammalian Expression
Growth in bacteria
  Bacterial resistance: Ampicillin, 100 μg/mL
  Growth temperature: 37°C
  Growth strain: DH5alpha
  Copy number: High Copy
Gene/Insert
  Gene/Insert name: SARS-CoV-2 Spike protein (D614G, N439K)
  Species: Other
  Mutation: D614G, N439K
  Entrez Gene: S (a.k.a. GU280_gp02, spike glycoprotein)
  Cloning method: Gibson Cloning
Resource information
  A portion of this plasmid was derived from a plasmid made by: Modified from CoV2-Spike-D614G from Jennifer Doudna (Addgene plasmid # 177960)
Terms and licenses: Academic/Nonprofit Terms; Industry Terms: Not Available to Industry
Depositor comments: Please visit https://www.biorxiv.org/content/10.1101/2021.08.05.455082v1 for bioRxv preprint.
How to cite: CoV2-Spike-D614G-N439K was a gift from Melanie Ott (Addgene plasmid # 177970 ; http://n2t.net/addgene:177970 ; RRID:Addgene_177970)
